Addgene plasmid #199044: pGL1_37
Purpose: Level 1 plasmid, barcoded ORI
Depositing lab: Charlie Gilbert & Nili Ostrov & Cultivarium Tools. Depositing organization: Cultivarium, Convergent Research. Publication: A scalable framework for high-throughput identification of functional origins of replication in non-model bacteria. Gilbert C, Brumwell SL, Crits-Christoph A, Kang SC, Martin-Moldes Z, Alsharif W, Esmurria A, Nguyen M-A, Lee HH, Ostrov N. bioRxiv 2023.05.19.541510 10.1101/2023.05.19.541510.
Backbone
  Vector backbone: pGLDV_5
  Vector type: Synthetic Biology
Growth in bacteria
  Bacterial resistance: Kanamycin, 50 μg/mL
  Growth temperature: 37°C
  Growth strain: E. coli Zymo 10B
  Copy number: High Copy
Gene/Insert
  Gene/Insert name: RSF1010 ORI plus NGS barcode 14
  Species: Synthetic
  Cloning method: Unknown
Terms and licenses: Academic/Nonprofit Terms; Industry Terms: Not Available to Industry
How to cite: pGL1_37 was a gift from Charlie Gilbert & Nili Ostrov & Cultivarium Tools (Addgene plasmid # 199044 ; http://n2t.net/addgene:199044 ; RRID:Addgene_199044)
