[The description below was written by a language model from this plasmid's Addgene catalogue record and pLannotate feature annotations shown in this document.]
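Description:
pGL1_37 is a 7,864-nt synthetic biology "Level 1" part plasmid built on the pGLDV_5 backbone, carrying the RSF1010 broad-host-range origin of replication joined to a sequencing barcode (NGS barcode 14). In E. coli it is maintained by a high-copy ColE1/pUC-type origin and selected with kanamycin through an aph(3')-Ia aminoglycoside phosphotransferase gene. Short remnants of a pBluescript-type multiple cloning site and lacZα, together with an rrnB T1 terminator, flank the insert. These are probably leftovers of the cloning site in the destination vector, although the record lists the cloning method as unknown.

The insert spans most of the plasmid and reproduces the replication and mobilisation region of RSF1010. It contains oriV plus the repA, repB and repC genes (repC is annotated as a fragment), whose products oriV needs in order to replicate; because the plasmid supplies these itself, RSF1010 replicates in a wide range of bacteria. An R1162-like antisense RNA is also annotated within this region; RNAs of this family are associated with regulation of the replication genes. The region further includes the RSF1010 oriT with mobB and mobC, which allow transfer when a conjugative helper plasmid is present. The barcode is not annotated in the feature table, so its position cannot be given from this record.

According to the stated purpose and the associated publication, the plasmid is one of a set of barcoded origin modules for high-throughput identification of origins that function in non-model bacteria. The unique barcode presumably lets this origin be tracked by sequencing when many origins are tested as a pool. How Level 1 parts are assembled into final vectors is not described in the record.
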