Features (pLannotate 1.2.2; 13 found; start..end, strand, type, name):
    332..920     -  rep_origin     ori: high-copy-number ColE1/pMB1/pBR322/pUC origin of replication
   1056..1871    -  CDS            KanR: aminoglycoside phosphotransferase; aph(3')-Ia; confers resistance to kanamycin in bacteria or G418 (Geneticin®) in eukaryotes
   1987..2009    +  misc_feature   MCS (fragment): pBluescript multiple cloning site
   2009..2055    +  terminator     rrnB T1 terminator: transcription terminator T1 from the E. coli rrnB gene
   2157..2200    -  CDS            lacZα (fragment): LacZα fragment of β-galactosidase; lacZ fragment
   2614..3465    -  CDS            RSF1010 RepC (fragment): replication protein C of the broad-host-range plasmid RSF1010 (Scholz et al., 1989); repC
   3452..4291    -  CDS            RSF1010 RepA: replication protein A of the broad-host-range plasmid RSF1010 (Scholz et al., 1989); repA
   4283..4357    -  ncRNA          Plasmid R1162: Accession: RF00043 - R1162-like plasmid antisense RNA
   4802..5773    -  CDS            RSF1010 RepB: replication protein B of the broad-host-range plasmid RSF1010 (Scholz et al., 1989); repB
   5773..6183    -  CDS            mobB: MOBB2_ECOLX - Protein predicted: Swiss-Prot protein existence level 4. This protein is essential to promote the specific transfer of the plasmid in the presence of conjugative plasmids. From Escherichia coli.
   7012..7099    -  oriT           RSF1010 oriT: origin of transfer of the broad-host-range plasmid RSF1010 (Scholz et al., 1989)
   7130..7411    +  CDS            mobC: MOBC_ECOLX - Protein predicted: Swiss-Prot protein existence level 4. This protein is essential to promote the specific transfer of the plasmid in the presence of conjugative plasmids. From Escherichia coli.
   7441..7835    +  rep_origin     RSF1010 oriV: replication origin of the broad-host-range plasmid RSF1010; requires the RSF1010 RepA/B/C proteins for replication (Scholz et al., 1989)
>Addgene plasmid #199044 | pGL1_37 | addgene full sequence | sequence record 398484 | Addgene NGS Result
AGCATGAAGAGCACCCCAGGATACATAGATTACCACAACTCCGAGCCCTTCCACCTAGCGTGCTAACCAC
GCACGCTATTGTTGTATAGGCTAGGTGGAGGCTCAGTGATGATAAGTCTGCGATGGTGGATGCATGTGTC
ATGGTCATAGCTGTTTCCTGTGTGAAATTGTTATCCGCTCAGAGGGCACAATCCTATTCCGCGCTATCCG
ACAATCTCCAAGACATTAGGTGGAGTTCAGTTCGGCGTATGGCATATGTCGCTGGAAAGAACATGTGAGC
AAAAGGCCAGCAAAAGGCCAGGAACCGTAAAAAGGCCGCGTTGCTGGCGTTTTTCCATAGGCTCCGCCCC
CCTGACGAGCATCACAAAAATCGACGCTCAAGTCAGAGGTGGCGAAACCCGACAGGACTATAAAGATACC
AGGCGTTTCCCCCTGGAAGCTCCCTCGTGCGCTCTCCTGTTCCGACCCTGCCGCTTACCGGATACCTGTC
CGCCTTTCTCCCTTCGGGAAGCGTGGCGCTTTCTCATAGCTCACGCTGTAGGTATCTCAGTTCGGTGTAG
GTCGTTCGCTCCAAGCTGGGCTGTGTGCACGAACCCCCCGTTCAGCCCGACCGCTGCGCCTTATCCGGTA
ACTATCGTCTTGAGTCCAACCCGGTAAGACACGACTTATCGCCACTGGCAGCAGCCACTGGTAACAGGAT
TAGCAGAGCGAGGTATGTAGGCGGTGCTACAGAGTTCTTGAAGTGGTGGCCTAACTACGGCTACACTAGA
AGAACAGTATTTGGTATCTGCGCTCTGCTGAAGCCAGTTACCTTCGGAAAAAGAGTTGGTAGCTCTTGAT
CCGGCAAACAAACCACCGCTGGTAGCGGTGGTTTTTTTGTTTGCAAGCAGCAGATTACGCGCAGAAAAAA
AGGATCTCAAGAAGATCCTTTGATCTTTTCTACGGGGTCTGACGCTCTATTCAACAAAGCCGCCGTCCCG
TCAAGTCAGCGTAAATGGGTAGGGGGCTTCAAATCGTCCGCTCTGCCAGTGTTACAACCAATTAACAAAT
TCTGATTAGAAAAACTCATCGAGCATCAAATGAAACTGCAATTTATTCATATCAGGATTATCAATACCAT
ATTTTTGAAAAAGCCGTTTCTGTAATGAAGGAGAAAACTCACCGAGGCAGTTCCATAGGATGGCAAGATC
CTGGTATCGGTCTGCGATTCCGACTCGTCCAACATCAATACAACCTATTAATTTCCCCTCGTCAAAAATA
AGGTTATCAAGTGAGAAATCACCATGAGTGACGACTGAATCCGGTGAGAATGGCAAAAGCTTATGCATTT
CTTTCCAGACTTGTTCAACAGGCCAGCCATTACGCTCGTCATCAAAATCACTCGCATCAACCAAACCGTT
ATTCATTCGTGATTGCGCCTGAGCGAGACGAAATACGCGATCGCTGTTAAAAGGACAATTACAAACAGGA
ATCGAATGCAACCGGCGCAGGAACACTGCCAGCGCATCAACAATATTTTCACCTGAATCAGGATATTCTT
CTAATACCTGGAATGCTGTTTTCCCGGGGATCGCAGTGGTGAGTAACCATGCATCATCAGGAGTACGGAT
AAAATGCTTGATGGTCGGAAGAGGCATAAATTCCGTCAGCCAGTTTAGTCTGACCATCTCATCTGTAACA
TCATTGGCAACGCTACCTTTGCCATGTTTCAGAAACAACTCTGGCGCATCGGGCTTCCCATACAATCGAT
AGATTGTCGCACCTGATTGCCCGACATTATCGCGAGCCCATTTATACCCATATAAATCAGCATCCATGTT
GGAATTTAATCGCGGCCTCGAGCAAGACGTTTCCCGTTGAATATGGCTCATAACACCCCTTGTATTACTG
TTTATGTAAGCAGACAGTTTTATTGTTCATGATGATATATTTTTATCTTGTGCAATGTAACATCAGAGAT
TTTGAGACACAACGTGGCTTTCCCCCGCCGCTCTAGAACTAGTGGATCCAAATAAAACGAAAGGCTCAGT
CGAAAGACTGGGCCTTTCGTTTTATCTGTTGTTTGTCGCATTATACGAGACGTCCAGGTTGGGATACCTG
AAACAAAACCCATCGTACGGCCAAGGAAGTCTCCAATAACTGTGATCCACCACAAGCGCCAGGGTTTTCC
CAGTCACGACGTTGTAAAACGACGGCCAGTCATGCATAATCCGCACGCATCTGGAATAAGGAAGTGCCAT
TCCGCCTGACCTTAGCGTGCGAACAGCACGCTATTGTTGTATCATTACTCGCATCCATTCTCAGGCTGTC
TCGTCTCGTCTCCGAGCTCTTCAATGAGTCAGGGTCACGCGTAGGACGCGTCGAGTAGGGTGACTTGTGG
CCCTTTCTTTTGTTCCGCAGCCACACGCCGTGTGAAGCTGGGGAGATACATCTGGAAGCAAAGCCAGGAA
AGCGGCCTATGGAGCTGTGCGGCAGCGCTCAGTAGGCAATTTTTCAAAATATTGTTAAGCCTTTTCTGAG
CATGGTATTTTTCATGGTATTACCAATTAGCAGGAAAATAAGCCATTGAATATAAAAGATAAAAATGTCT
TGTTTACAATAGAGTGGGGGGGGTCAGCCTGCCGCCTTGGGCCGGGTGATGTCGTACTTGCCCGCCGCGA
ACTCGGTTACCGTCCAGCCCAGCGCGACCAGCTCCGGCAACGCCTCGCGCACCCGCTGGCGGCGCTTGCG
CATGGTCGAACCACTGGCCTCTGACGGCCAGACATAGCCGCACAAGGTATCTATGGAAGCCTTGCCGGTT
TTGCCGGGGTCGATCCAGCCACACAGCCGCTGGTGCAGCAGGCGGGCGGTTTCGCTGTCCAGCGCCCGCA
CCTCGTCCATGCTGATGCGCACATGCTGGCCGCCACCCATGACGGCCTGCGCGATCAAGGGGTTCAGGGC
CACGTACAGGCGCCCGTCCGCCTCGTCGCTGGCGTACTCCGACAGCAGCCGAAACCCCTGCCGCTTGCGG
CCATTCTGGGCGATGATGGATACCTTCCAAAGGCGCTCGATGCAGTCCTGTATGTGCTTGAGCGCCCCAC
CACTATCGACCTCTGCCCCGATTTCCTTTGCCAGCGCCCGATAGCTACCTTTGACCACCATGGCATCAGC
GGTGACGGCCTCCCACTTGGGTTCCAGGAACAGCCGGAGCTGCCGTCCGCCTTCGGTCTTGGGTTCCGGG
CCAAGCACTAGGCCATTAGGCCCAGCCATGGCCACCAGCCCTTGCAGGATGCGCAGATCATCAGCGCCCA
GCGGCTCCGGGCCGCTGAACTCGATCCGCTTGCCGTCGCCGTAGTCATACGTCACGTCCAGCTTGCTGCG
CTTGCGCTCGCCCCGCTTGAGGGCACGGAACAGGCCGGGGGCCAGACAGTGCGCCGGGTCGTGCCGGACG
TGGCTGAGGCTGTGCTTGTTCTTAGGCTTCACCACGGGGCACCCCCTTGCTCTTGCGCTGCCTCTCCAGC
ACGGCGGGCTTGAGCACCCCGCCGTCATGCCGCCTGAACCACCGATCAGCGAACGGTGCGCCATAGTTGG
CCTTGCTCACACCGAAGCGGACGAAGAACCGGCGCTGGTCGTCGTCCACACCCCATTCCTCGGCCTCGGC
GCTGGTCATGCTCGACAGGTAGGACTGCCAGCGGATGTTATCGACCAGTACCGAGCTGCCCCGGCTGGCC
TGCTGCTGGTCGCCTGCGCCCATCATGGCCGCGCCCTTGCTGGCATGGTGCAGGAACACGATAGAGCACC
CGGTATCGGCGGCGATGGCCTCCATGCGACCGATGACCTGGGCCATGGGGCCGCTGGCGTTTTCTTCCTC
GATGTGGAACCGGCGCAGCGTGTCCAGCACCATCAGGCGGCGGCCCTCGGCGGCGCGCTTGAGGCCGTCG
AACCACTCCGGGGCCATGATGTTGGGCAGGCTGCCGATCAGCGGCTGGATCAGCAGGCCGTCAGCCACGG
CTTGCCGTTCCTCGGCGCTGAGGTGCGCCCCAAGGGCGTGCAGGCGGTGATGAATGGCGGTGGGCGGGTC
TTCGGCGGGCAGGTAGATCACCGGGCCGGTGGGCAGTTCGCCCACCTCCAGCAGATCCGGCCCGCCTGCA
ATCTGTGCGGCCAGTTGCAGGGCCAGCATGGATTTACCGGCACCACCGGGCGACACCAGCGCCCCGACCG
TACCGGCCACCATGTTGGGCAAAACGTAGTCCAGCGGTGGCGGCGCTGCTGCGAACGCCTCCAGAATATT
GATAGGCTTATGGGTAGCCATTGATTGCCTCCTTTGCAGGCAGTTGGTGGTTAGGCGCTGGCGGGGTCAC
TACCCCCGCCCTGCGCCGCTCTGAGTTCTTCCAGGCACTCGCGCAGCGCCTCGTATTCGTCGTCGGTCAG
CCAGAACTTGCGCTGACGCATCCCTTTGGCCTTCATGCGCTCGGCATATCGCGCTTGGCGTACAGCGTCA
GGGCTGGCCAGCAGGTCGCCGGTCTGCTTGTCCTTTTGGTCTTTCATATCAGTCACCGAGAAACTTGCCG
GGGCCGAAAGGCTTGTCTTCGCGGAACAAGGACAAGGTGCAGCCGTCAAGGTTAAGGCTGGCCATATCAG
CGACTGAAAAGCGGCCAGCCTCGGCCTTGTTTGACGTATAACCAAAGCCACCGGGCAACCAATAGCCCTT
GTCACTTTTGATCAGGTAGACCGACCCTGAAGCGCTTTTTTCGTATTCCATAAAACCCCCTTCTGTGCGT
GAGTACTCATAGTATAACAGGCGTGAGTACCAACGCAAGCACTACATGCTGAAATCTGGCCCGCCCCTGT
CCATGCCTCGCTGGCGGGGTGCCGGTGCCCGTGCCAGCTCGGCCCGCGCAAGCTGGACGCTGGGCAGACC
CATGACCTTGCTGACGGTGCGCTCGATGTAATCCGCTTCGTGGCCGGGCTTGCGCTCTGCCAGCGCTGGG
CTGGCCTCGGCCATGGCCTTGCCGATTTCCTCGGCACTGCGGCCCCGGCTGGCCAGCTTCTGCGCGGCGA
TAAAGTCGCACTTGCTGAGGTCATCACCGAAGCGCTTGACCAGCCCGGCCATCTCGCTGCGGTACTCGTC
CAGCGCCGTGCGCCGGTGGCGGCTAAGCTGCCGCTCGGGCAGTTCGAGGCTGGCCAGCCTGCGGGCCTTC
TCCTGCTGCCGCTGGGCCTGCTCGATCTGCTGGCCAGCCTGCTGCACCAGCGCCGGGCCAGCGGTGGCGG
TCTTGCCCTTGGATTCACGCAGCAGCACCCACGGCTGATAACCGGCGCGGGTGGTGTGCTTGTCCTTGCG
GTTGGTGAAGCCCGCCAAGCGGCCATAGTGGCGGCTGTCGGCGCTGGCCGGGTCGGCGTCGTACTCGCTG
GCCAGCGTCCGGGCAATCTGCCCCCGAAGTTCACCGCCTGCGGCGTCGGCCACCTTGACCCATGCCTGAT
AGTTCTTCGGGCTGGTTTCCACTACCAGGGCAGGCTCCCGGCCCTCGGCTTTCATGTCATCCAGGTCAAA
CTCGCTGAGGTCGTCCACCAGCACCAGACCATGCCGCTCCTGCTCGGCGGGCCTGATATACACGTCATTG
CCCTGGGCATTCATCCGCTTGAGCCATGGCGTGTTCTGGAGCACTTCGGCGGCTGACCATTCCCGGTTCA
TCATCTGGCCGGTGGTGGCGTCCCTGACGCCGATATCGAAGCGCTCACAGCCCATGGCCTTGAGCTGTCG
GCCTATGGCCTGCAAAGTCCTGTCGTTCTTCATCGGGCCACCAAGCGCAGCCAGATCGAGCCGTCCTCGG
TTGTCAGTGGCGTCAGGTCGAGCAAGAGCAACGATGCGATCAGCAGCACCACCGTAGGCATCATGGAAGC
CAGCATCACGGTTAGCCATAGCTTCCAGTGCCACCCCCGCGACGCGCTCCGGGCGCTCTGCGCGGCGCTG
CTCACCTCGGCGGCTACCTCCCGCAACTCTTTGGCCAGCTCCACCCATGCCGCCCCTGTCTGGCGCTGGG
CTTTCAGCCACTCCGCCGCCTGCGCCTCGCTGGCCTGCTGGGTCTGGCTCATGACCTGCCGGGCTTCGTC
GGCCAGTGTCGCCATGCTCTGGGCCAGCGGTTCGATCTGCTCCGCTAACTCGTTGATGCCTCTGGATTTC
TTCACTCTGTCGATTGCGTTCATGGTCTATTGCCTCCCGGTATTCCTGTAAGTCGATGATCTGGGCGTTG
GCGGTGTCGATGTTCAGGGCCACGTCTGCCCGGTCGGTGCGGATGCCCCGGCCTTCCATCTCCACCACGT
TCGGCCCCAGGTGAACACCGGGCAGGCGCTCGATGCCCTGCGCCTCAAGTGTTCTGTGGTCAATGCGGGC
GTCGTGGCCAGCCCGCTCTAATGCCCGGTTGGCATGGTCGGCCCATGCCTCGCGGGTCTGCTCAAGCCAT
GCCTTGGGCTTGAGCGCTTCGGTCTTCTGTGCCCCGCCCTTCTCCGGGGTCTTGCCGTTGTACCGCTTGA
ACCACTGAGCGGCGGGCCGCTCGATGCCGTCATTGATCCGCTCGGAGATCATCAGGTGGCAGTGCGGGTT
CTCGCCGCCACCGGCATGGATGGCCAGCGTATACGGCAGGCGCTCGGCACCGGTCAGGTGCTGGGCGAAC
TCGGACGCCAGCGCCTTCTGCTGGTCGAGGGTCAGCTCGACCGGCAGGGCAAATTCGACCTCCTTGAACA
GCCGCCCATTGGCGCGTTCATACAGGTCGGCAGCATCCCAGTAGTCGGCGGGCCGCTCGACGAACTCCGG
CATGTGCCCGGATTCGGCGTGCAAGACTTCATCCATGTCGCGGGCATACTTGCCTTCGCGCTGGATGTAG
TCGGCCTTGGCCCTGGCCGATTGGCCGCCCGACCTGCTGCCGGTTTTCGCCGTAAGGTGATAAATCGCCA
TGCTGCCTCGCTGTTGCTTTTGCTTTTCGGCTCCATGCAATGGCCCTCGGAGAGCGCACCGCCCGAAGGG
TGGCCGTTAGGCCAGTTTCTCGAAGAGAAACCGGTAAGTGCGCCCTCCCCTACAAAGTAGGGTCGGGATT
GCCGCCGCTGTGCCTCCATGATAGCCTACGAGACAGCACATTAACAATGGGGTGTCAAGATGGTTAAGGG
GAGCAACAAGGCGGCGGATCGGCTGGCCAAGCTCGAAGAACAACGAGCGCGAATCAATGCCGAAATTCAG
CGGGTGCGGGCAAGGGAACAGCAGCAAGAGCGCAAGAACGAAACAAGGCGCAAGGTGCTGGTGGGGGCCA
TGATTTTGGCCAAGGTGAACAGCAGCGAGTGGCCGGAGGATCGGCTCATGGCGGCAATGGATGCGTACCT
TGAACGCGACCACGACCGCGCCTTGTTCGGTCTGCCGCCACGCCAGAAGGATGAGCCGGGCTGAATGATC
GACCGAGACAGGCCCTGCGGGGCTGCACACGCGCCCCCACCCTTCGGGTAGGGGGAAAGGCCGCTAAAGC
GGCTAAAAGCGCTCCAGCGTATTTCTGCGGGGTTTGGTGTGGGGTTTAGCGGGCTTTGCCCGCCTTTCCC
CCTGCCGCGCAGCGGTGGGGCGGTGTGTAGCCTAGCGCAGCGAATAGACCAGCTATCCGGCCTCTGGCCG
GGCATATTGGGCAAGGGCAGCAGCGCCCCACAAGGGCGCTGATAACCGCGCCTAGTGGATTATTCTTAGA
TAATCATGGATGGATTTTTCCAACACCCCGCCAGCCCCCGCCCCTGCTGGGTTTGCAGGTTTGGGGGCGT
GACAGTTATTGCAGGGGTTCGTGACAGTTATTGCAGGGGGGCGTGACAGTTATTGCAGGGGTTCGTGACA
GTTAGTACGGGAGTGACGGGCGCT
